>Addgene plasmid #200145 | pHHYTK121 | addgene full sequence | sequence record 392124 | Addgene NGS Result
TCGGTCTCATATGTCTAAAGGTGAAGAATTGTTTACTGGTGTTGTTCCAATTTTGGTTGAATTGGATGGT
GATGTTAATGGTCATAAATTTTCTGTTAGAGGTGAAGGTGAAGGTGATGCTACTATTGGTAAATTGACTT
TGAAATTTATTTGTACTACTGGTAAATTGCCAGTTCCATGGCCAACTTTGGTTACTACTTTGACTTATGG
TGTTCAATGTTTTTCTAGATATCCAGATCATATGAAACAACATGATTTTTTTAAATCTGCTATGCCAGAA
GGTTATGTTCAAGAAAGAACTATTTCTTTTAAAGATGATGGTAAATATAAAACTAGAGCTGTTGTTAAAT
TTGAAGGTGATACTTTGGTTAATAGAATTGAATTGAAAGGTACTGATTTTAAAGAAGATGGTAATATTTT
GGGTCATAAATTGGAATATAATTTTAATTCTCATAATGTTTATATTACTGCTGATAAACAAAAAAATGGT
ATTAAAGCTAATTTTACTGTTAGACATAATGTTGAAGATGGTTCTGTTCAATTGGCTGATCATTATCAAC
AAAATACTCCAATTGGTGATGGTCCAGTTTTGTTGCCAGATAATCATTATTTGTCTACTCAAACTGTTTT
GTCTAAAGATCCAAATGGATCCTGAGACCAGACCAATAAAAAACGCCCGGCGGCAACCGAGCGTTCTGAA
CAAATCCAGATGGAGTTCTGAGGTCATTACTGGATCTATCAACAGGAGTCCAAGCGAGCTCGATATCAAA
TTACGCCCCGCCCTGCCACTCATCGCAGTACTGTTGTAATTCATTAAGCATTCTGCCGACATGGAAGCCA
TCACAAACGGCATGATGAACCTGAATCGCCAGCGGCATCAGCACCTTGTCGCCTTGCGTATAATATTTGC
CCATGGTGAAAACGGGGGCGAAGAAGTTGTCCATATTGGCCACGTTTAAATCAAAACTGGTGAAACTCAC
CCAGGGATTGGCTGAAACGAAAAACATATTCTCAATAAACCCTTTAGGGAAATAGGCCAGGTTTTCACCG
TAACACGCCACATCTTGCGAATATATGTGTAGAAACTGCCGGAAATCGTCGTGGTATTCACTCCAGAGCG
ATGAAAACGTTTCAGTTTGCTCATGGAAAACGGTGTAACAAGGGTGAACACTATCCCATATCACCAGCTC
ACCGTCTTTCATTGCCATACGAAATTCCGGATGAGCATTCATCAGGCGGGCAAGAATGTGAATAAAGGCC
GGATAAAACTTGTGCTTATTTTTCTTTACGGTCTTTAAAAAGGCCGTAATATCCAGCTGAACGGTCTGGT
TATAGGTACATTGAGCAACTGACTGAAATGCCTCAAAATGTTCTTTACGATGCCATTGGGATATATCAAC
GGTGGTATATCCAGTGATTTTTTTCTCCATTTTAGCTTCCTTAGCTCCTGAAAATCTCGATAACTCAAAA
AATACGCCCGGTAGTGATCTTATTTCATTATGGTGAAAGTTGGAACCTCTTACGTGCCCGATCAATCATG
ACCAAAATCCCTTAACGTGAGTTTTCGTTCCACTGAGCGTCAGACCCCGTAGAAAAGATCAAAGGATCTT
CTTGAGATCCTTTTTTTCTGCGCGTAATCTGCTGCTTGCAAACAAAAAAACCACCGCTACCAGCGGTGGT
TTGTTTGCCGGATCAAGAGCTACCAACTCTTTTTCCGAAGGTAACTGGCTTCAGCAGAGCGCAGATACCA
AATACTGTTCTTCTAGTGTAGCCGTAGTTAGGCCACCACTTCAAGAACTCTGTAGCACCGCCTACATACC
TCGCTCTGCTAATCCTGTTACCAGTGGCTGCTGCCAGTGGCGATAAGTCGTGTCTTACCGGGTTGGACTC
AAGACGATAGTTACCGGATAAGGCGCAGCGGTCGGGCTGAACGGGGGGTTCGTGCACACAGCCCAGCTTG
GAGCGAACGACCTACACCGAACTGAGATACCTACAGCGTGAGCTATGAGAAAGCGCCACGCTTCCCGAAG
GGAGAAAGGCGGACAGGTATCCGGTAAGCGGCAGGGTCGGAACAGGAGAGCGCACGAGGGAGCTTCCAGG
GGGAAACGCCTGGTATCTTTATAGTCCTGTCGGGTTTCGCCACCTCTGACTTGAGCGTCGATTTTTGTGA
TGCTCGTCAGGGGGGCGGAGCCTATGGAAAAACGCCAGCAACGCGGCCTTTTTACGGTTCCTGGCCTTTT
GCTGGCCTTTTGCTCACATGTTCTTTCCTGCGTTATCCCCTGATTCTGTGGATAACCGTAG
Features (pLannotate 1.2.2; 5 found; start..end, strand, type, name):
     11..646     +  CDS            Enhanced Cyan-Emitting GFP (fragment): Enhanced Cyan-Emitting GFP is a basic (constitutively fluorescent) cyan fluorescent protein published in 2002, derived from Aequorea victoria.
    666..700     -  terminator     lambda t0 terminator: minimal transcription terminator from phage lambda (Scholtissek and Grosse, 1987)
    774..1430    -  CDS            cat: CAT_ECOLX - Experimental evidence at protein level: Swiss-Prot protein existence level 1. This enzyme is an effector of chloramphenicol resistance in bacteria. From Escherichia coli. This protein is used as a marker in many commonly used cloning vectors, such as pACYC184.
   1431..1528    -  promoter       cat promoter: promoter of the E. coli cat gene encoding chloramphenicol acetyltransferase
   1612..2200    +  rep_origin     ori: high-copy-number ColE1/pMB1/pBR322/pUC origin of replication
