[The description below was written by a language model from this plasmid's Addgene catalogue record and pLannotate feature annotations shown in this document.]
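Description:
pHHYTK121 is a small part-storage plasmid (about 2.3 kb) from a modular cloning (MoClo) toolkit for protein targeting in Saccharomyces cerevisiae. It is built on the pYTK001 entry vector of the yeast toolkit system. It is propagated in E. coli at high copy from a ColE1/pUC-type origin and selected with chloramphenicol through a cat gene driven by its own promoter, with a lambda t0 terminator lying downstream of it. The plasmid carries no yeast origin, yeast marker, promoter or terminator for the insert. It is therefore a donor of a DNA part rather than an expression construct, despite the "bacterial expression" label in the catalogue.

The payload is a 639 bp Type 3 part, the position reserved for coding sequences in the MoClo hierarchy. It encodes sfGFP1-10, the large fragment of split superfolder GFP derived from Aequorea victoria, comprising the first ten beta strands. The automated annotation labels this region as a fragment of a cyan-emitting GFP variant. This most likely reflects sequence similarity among Aequorea-derived fluorescent proteins rather than a different insert, and the annotated span matches the stated insert size. The part was introduced via BsmBI sites that were destroyed during cloning, as is standard for entry into pYTK001. In that system, parts are usually released later by a second Type IIS enzyme for Golden Gate assembly with promoter, terminator and tag parts, although the flanking sites are not annotated here.

On its own, GFP1-10 is essentially non-fluorescent and becomes fluorescent only when complemented by the short GFP11 strand. In a targeting toolkit, the part would plausibly be combined with localisation signals to test whether a GFP11-tagged protein shares a compartment with it. The record itself states only its role as a Type 3 part.
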