Addgene plasmid #200145: pHHYTK121
Purpose: Type 3 part for Modular Cloning in Yeast
Depositing lab: Johannes Herrmann. Depositing organization: Rheinland-Pfälzische Technische Universität Kaiserslautern. Publication: A modular cloning (MoClo) toolkit for reliable intracellular protein targeting in the yeast Saccharomyces cerevisiae. Simakin P, Koch C, Herrmann JM. Microb Cell. 2023 Feb 28;10(4):78-87. doi: 10.15698/mic2023.04.794. eCollection 2023 Apr 3. PubMed 37009624.
Backbone
  Vector backbone: pYTK001
  Backbone manufacturer: John Dueber Lab, https://doi.org/10.1021/sb500366v
  Vector type: Bacterial Expression, Synthetic Biology
Growth in bacteria
  Bacterial resistance: Chloramphenicol, 25 μg/mL
  Growth temperature: 37°C
  Growth strain: DH5alpha
  Copy number: High Copy
Gene/Insert
  Gene/Insert name: sfGFP1-10
  Species: A. victoria
  Insert size (bp): 639
  Cloning method: Restriction Enzyme; 5′ cloning site BsmBI (destroyed during cloning); 3′ cloning site BsmBI (destroyed during cloning)
Terms and licenses: Academic/Nonprofit Terms; Industry Terms: Not Available to Industry
How to cite: pHHYTK121 was a gift from Johannes Herrmann (Addgene plasmid # 200145 ; http://n2t.net/addgene:200145 ; RRID:Addgene_200145)
